>Addgene plasmid #79955 | pCMV-EPN-40 | addgene partial sequence | sequence record 161995 | CMV-F 5'-CGCAAATGGGCGGTAGGCGTG-3'
AGCTCTCTGGCTACTAGAGAACCCACTGCTTACTGGCTTATCGAAATTAATACGACTCACTATAGGGAGA
CCCAAGCTGGCTAGCGTTTAAACGGGCCCTCTAGAATTATCGATCCGGAGGTACCATGGGTGCGCGTGCG
TCTGGTTCTAAATCTGGCTCCGGCTCTGACTCTGGTAGCAAGATCGAAGAGCTGTTCAAGAAACACAAGA
TCGTTGCCGTGCTGCGTGCCAATAGTGTGGAAGAAGCGAAAAAGAAAGCGCTGGCGGTTTTCCTGGGCGG
CGTTCATCTGATTGAAATTACCTTTACCGTGCCGGATGCGGATACCGTGATTAAGGAACTGAGCTTTCTG
AAGGAAATGGGCGCGATTATTGGTGCGGGCACCGTGACCAGCGTGGAGCAGTGCCGTAAAGCGGTGGAAA
GTGGCGCCGAATTCATTGTGAGTCCGCACCTGGACGAGGAAATTAGCCAATTTTGCAAGGAGAAGGGTGT
GTTCTATATGCCAGGCGTTATGACCCCGACCGAACTGGTGAAAGCCATGAAACTGGGCCATACCATCTTA
AAACTGTTTCCGGGTGAGGTGGTGGGTCCGCAGTTTGTTAAAGCGATGAAAGGTCCGTTTCCGAATGTGA
AATTTGTGCCAACCGGCGGTGTTAATCTGGACAATGTGTGCGAATGGTTCAAAGCGGGCGTGCTGGCCGT
GGGCGTGGGCAGCGCGTTAGTGAAAGGCACCCCGGTGGAAGTGGCG
