>Addgene plasmid #79955 | pCMV-EPN-40 | addgene partial sequence | sequence record 161996 | Bglob-pA-R 5'-ttttggcagagggaaaaaga-3'
GGGTAAATCGCTTCCATATATTCCGGCGGCGCGGTCGGCAGGATCACGCGGCGACCGCTGCTACCGCCGC
TACCATCGCCGCCACGGCTACCACGACCGCCGTCGCCACTGCCGCTGCCCAGATCTTCTTCGCTAATCAG
TTTCTGTTCGGTGCAGCCACGAATCTTCTCAACGAACGCCTTGGCCTTTTCCGCCACTTCCACCGGGGTG
CCTTTCACTAACGCGCTGCCCACGCCCACGGCCAGCACGCCCGCTTTGAACCATTCGCACACATTGTCCA
GATTAACACCGCCGGTTGGCACAAATTTCACATTCGGAAACGGACCTTTCATCGCTTTAACAAACTGCGG
ACCCACCACCTCACCCGGAAACAGTTTTAAGATGGTATGGCCCAGTTTCATGGCTTTCACCAGTTCGGTC
GGGGTCATAACGCCTGGCATATAGAACACACCCTTCTCCTTGCAAAATTGGCTAATTTCCTCGTCCAGGT
GCGGACTCACAATGAATTCGGCGCCACTTTCCACCGCTTTACGGCACTGCTCCACGCTGGTCACGGTGCC
CGCACCAATAATCGCGCCCATTTCCTTCAGAAAGCTCAGTTCCTTAATCACGGTATCCGCATCCGGCACG
GTAAAGGTAATTTCAATCAGATGAACGCCGCCCAGGAAAACCGCCAGCGCTTTCTTTTTCGCTTCTTCCA
CACTATTGGCACGCAGCACGGCAACGATCTTGTGTTTCTTGAACAGCTCTTCGATCTTGCTACCAGAGTC
AGAGCCGGAGCCAGATTTAGAACCAGACGCACGCGCACCCATGGTACCTCCGGATCGATAATTCTAGAGG
GCCCGTTTAAACGCTAGCCAGCTTGGGTCTCCCTATAGTGAGTCGTATTAATTTCGATAAGCCAGTAAGC
AGTGGGTTCTCTAGTTAGCCAGAGAGCTCTGCTTATATAGAACCT
