>Addgene plasmid #79955 | pCMV-EPN-40 | depositor partial sequence | sequence record 161997 | EPN-40
CTAGAATTATCGATCCGGAGGTACCATGGGTGCGCGTGCGTCTGGTTCTAAATCTGGCTCCGGCTCTGAC
TCTGGTAGCAAGATCGAAGAGCTGTTCAAGAAACACAAGATCGTTGCCGTGCTGCGTGCCAATAGTGTGG
AAGAAGCGAAAAAGAAAGCGCTGGCGGTTTTCCTGGGCGGCGTTCATCTGATTGAAATTACCTTTACCGT
GCCGGATGCGGATACCGTGATTAAGGAACTGAGCTTTCTGAAGGAAATGGGCGCGATTATTGGTGCGGGC
ACCGTGACCAGCGTGGAGCAGTGCCGTAAAGCGGTGGAAAGTGGCGCCGAATTCATTGTGAGTCCGCACC
TGGACGAGGAAATTAGCCAATTTTGCAAGGAGAAGGGTGTGTTCTATATGCCAGGCGTTATGACCCCGAC
CGAACTGGTGAAAGCCATGAAACTGGGCCATACCATCTTAAAACTGTTTCCGGGTGAGGTGGTGGGTCCG
CAGTTTGTTAAAGCGATGAAAGGTCCGTTTCCGAATGTGAAATTTGTGCCAACCGGCGGTGTTAATCTGG
ACAATGTGTGCGAATGGTTCAAAGCGGGCGTGCTGGCCGTGGGCGTGGGCAGCGCGTTAGTGAAAGGCAC
CCCGGTGGAAGTGGCGGAAAAGGCCAAGGCGTTCGTTGAGAAGATTCGTGGCTGCACCGAACAGAAACTG
ATTAGCGAAGAAGATCTGGGCAGCGGCAGTGGCGACGGCGGTCGTGGTAGCCGTGGCGGCGATGGTAGCG
GCGGTAGCAGCGGTCGCCGCGTGATCCTGCCGACCGCGCCGCCGGAATATATGGAAGCGATTTACCCAGT
TCGCTGACTCGAGAAGCTTGCTAGCAGATCTT
