[The description below was written by a language model from this plasmid's Addgene catalogue record.]
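Description:
pCMV-EPN-40 is a mammalian expression plasmid built on a pCMV backbone (about 5.4 kb without insert), with the coding insert cloned between the KpnI and XhoI sites. It is maintained in E. coli as a high-copy plasmid under ampicillin selection, and it carries a neomycin resistance marker that allows G418 selection of transfected mammalian cells. The record lists both mammalian and bacterial expression as vector types. No feature table is provided, so the promoter is not explicitly annotated, although the backbone name implies a cytomegalovirus promoter driving the insert. Origins of replication and polyadenylation signals are likewise not stated.

The insert, EPN-40, encodes one variant in a series of designed "enveloped protein nanocage" proteins. Its recorded architecture is Myr1-12GS-I3-01-myc-22GS-Late2 (modified). Read from the N-terminus, this is a myristoylation signal for membrane association, a 12-residue glycine-serine linker, the computationally designed self-assembling I3-01 nanocage subunit, a myc epitope tag for detection, a 22-residue glycine-serine linker, and a modified version of a late-domain element. Late domains are short motifs, as found in viral structural proteins, that recruit the cellular ESCRT machinery. Together these modules supply the three functions of membrane binding, self-assembly and ESCRT recruitment, which in the associated study let designed proteins drive their own release from cells inside extracellular vesicles. The record does not specify how the Late2 element was modified. The construct is suited to transfection experiments that compare how linker and late-domain variations affect nanocage budding and release.
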