Addgene plasmid #79955: pCMV-EPN-40
Purpose: Myr1-12GS-I3-01-myc-22GS-Late2 (modified)
Depositing lab: Neil King. Depositing organization: University of Washington. Publication: Designed proteins induce the formation of nanocage-containing extracellular vesicles. Votteler J, Ogohara C, Yi S, Hsia Y, Nattermann U, Belnap DM, King NP, Sundquist WI. Nature. 2016 Dec 8;540(7632):292-295. doi: 10.1038/nature20607. Epub 2016 Nov 30. PubMed 27919066.
Backbone
  Vector backbone: pCMV
  Backbone size w/o insert (bp): 5443
  Modifications to backbone: Inserts were cloned into the Kpn1 and Xho1 sites
  Vector type: Mammalian Expression, Bacterial Expression
  Selectable markers: Neomycin (select with G418)
Growth in bacteria
  Bacterial resistance: Ampicillin, 100 μg/mL
  Growth temperature: 37°C
  Growth strain: DH5alpha
  Copy number: High Copy
Gene/Insert
  Gene/Insert name: EPN-40
Terms and licenses: Academic/Nonprofit Terms; Industry Terms: Not Available to Industry
How to cite: pCMV-EPN-40 was a gift from Neil King (Addgene plasmid # 79955 ; http://n2t.net/addgene:79955 ; RRID:Addgene_79955)
